Addgene plasmid #47214: TAL3495
Depositing lab: Keith Joung. Depositing organization: Massachusetts General Hospital. Publication: Targeted gene disruption in somatic zebrafish cells using engineered TALENs. Sander JD, Cade L, Khayter C, Reyon D, Peterson RT, Joung JK, Yeh JR. Nat Biotechnol. 2011 Aug 5;29(8):697-8. doi: 10.1038/nbt.1934. PubMed 21822241.
Backbone
  Vector backbone: JDS71
  Backbone manufacturer: Addgene plasmid #32287
  Backbone size w/o insert (bp): 6447
  Vector type: Mammalian Expression ; T7
Growth in bacteria
  Bacterial resistance: Ampicillin, 100 μg/mL
  Growth temperature: 37°C
  Growth strain: XL1 Blue
  Copy number: High Copy
Gene/Insert
  Gene/Insert name: ZebrafishCommunity-mtdhb-right (alt name: mtdhb)
  Species: D. rerio (zebrafish)
  Insert size (bp): 1430
  Entrez Gene: mtdhb
  Promoter: CMV
  Tag / fusion protein: 3X Flag (N terminal on backbone); WT FOKI (C terminal on backbone)
  Cloning method: Restriction Enzyme; 5′ cloning site BsmBI (destroyed during cloning); 3′ cloning site BsmBI (destroyed during cloning)
  Sequencing primers: 5′ CMV-F; 3′ BGH-rev
Terms and licenses: Academic/Nonprofit Terms; Industry Terms: Not Available to Industry
Depositor comments: Target binding site: TGCGACGCGATCTCTTGC It is strongly recommended that users perform a diagnostic digest to verify this plasmid prior to use. For example, a double digest of the plasmid with BamHI and KpnI should result in two bands at 2.3kb and 5.8kb.
How to cite: TAL3495 was a gift from Keith Joung (Addgene plasmid # 47214 ; http://n2t.net/addgene:47214 ; RRID:Addgene_47214)
