[The description below was written by a language model from this plasmid's Addgene catalogue record.]
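Description:
TAL3495 is a TALEN expression plasmid built on the JDS71 backbone, a mammalian expression vector that also carries a T7 promoter. It encodes the "right" half of a TALE nuclease pair directed against the zebrafish (D. rerio) gene mtdhb. The plasmid is maintained at high copy in E. coli under ampicillin selection. No feature table accompanies the record, so the origin of replication and other backbone elements are not explicitly listed, although the use of a BGH reverse sequencing primer suggests a BGH polyadenylation region downstream of the coding sequence.

The insert, about 1.4 kb, is an engineered array of TAL effector repeats that specifies recognition of an 18-nucleotide half-site in mtdhb. It was cloned into the backbone through BsmBI sites, which were destroyed in the process. This placed the array in frame with elements already present on the backbone: an N-terminal 3X FLAG tag for detection and a C-terminal wild-type FokI nuclease domain. The record names CMV as the promoter, which drives expression in mammalian cells. The T7 designation indicates the coding sequence can also be transcribed in vitro to make mRNA, the usual delivery route for zebrafish embryo injection.

Because FokI cleaves only as a dimer, this construct is meant to be used with a matching "left" TALEN that binds the opposite strand nearby. The two nuclease domains then meet over the spacer and create a double-strand break, and error-prone repair of that break can introduce indels that disrupt mtdhb. The insert name indicates that the plasmid belongs to a set of TALENs made for the zebrafish community. The depositor advises confirming the plasmid's structure by diagnostic restriction digest before use.
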