>Addgene plasmid #47214 | TAL3495 | depositor partial sequence | sequence record 67301 | Insert sequence
ATGGACTACAAAGACCATGACGGTGATTATAAAGATCATGACATCGATTACAAGGATGACGATGACAAGA
TGGCCCCCAAGAAGAAGAGGAAGGTGGGCATTCACCGCGGGGTACCTATGGTGGACTTGAGGACACTCGG
TTATTCGCAACAGCAACAGGAGAAAATCAAGCCTAAGGTCAGGAGCACCGTCGCGCAACACCACGAGGCG
CTTGTGGGGCATGGCTTCACTCATGCGCATATTGTCGCGCTTTCACAGCACCCTGCGGCGCTTGGGACGG
TGGCTGTCAAATACCAAGATATGATTGCGGCCCTGCCCGAAGCCACGCACGAGGCAATTGTAGGGGTCGG
TAAACAGTGGTCGGGAGCGCGAGCACTTGAGGCGCTGCTGACTGTGGCGGGTGAGCTTAGGGGGCCTCCG
CTCCAGCTCGACACCGGGCAGCTGCTGAAGATCGCGAAGAGAGGGGGAGTAACAGCGGTAGAGGCAGTGC
ACGCCTGGCGCAATGCGCTCACCGGGGCCCCCTTGAACCTGACCCCAGACCAGGTAGTCGCAATCGCGAA
CAATAATGGGGGAAAGCAAGCCCTGGAAACCGTGCAAAGGTTGTTGCCGGTCCTTTGTCAAGACCACGGC
CTTACACCGGAGCAAGTCGTGGCCATTGCATCCCACGACGGTGGCAAACAGGCTCTTGAGACGGTTCAGA
GACTTCTCCCAGTTCTCTGTCAAGCCCACGGGCTGACTCCCGATCAAGTTGTAGCGATTGCGAATAACAA
TGGAGGGAAACAAGCATTGGAGACTGTCCAACGGCTCCTTCCCGTGTTGTGTCAAGCCCACGGTTTGACG
CCTGCACAAGTGGTCGCCATCGCCTCCAATATTGGCGGTAAGCAGGCGCTGGAAACAGTACAGCGCCTGC
TGCCTGTACTGTGCCAGGATCATGGACTGACCCCAGACCAGGTAGTCGCAATCGCGTCACATGACGGGGG
AAAGCAAGCCCTGGAAACCGTGCAAAGGTTGTTGCCGGTCCTTTGTCAAGACCACGGCCTTACACCGGAG
CAAGTCGTGGCCATTGCAAATAATAACGGTGGCAAACAGGCTCTTGAGACGGTTCAGAGACTTCTCCCAG
TTCTCTGTCAAGCCCACGGGCTGACTCCCGATCAAGTTGTAGCGATTGCGTCGCATGACGGAGGGAAACA
AGCATTGGAGACTGTCCAACGGCTCCTTCCCGTGTTGTGTCAAGCCCACGGTTTGACGCCTGCACAAGTG
GTCGCCATCGCCAACAACAACGGCGGTAAGCAGGCGCTGGAAACAGTACAGCGCCTGCTGCCTGTACTGT
GCCAGGATCATGGACTGACCCCAGACCAGGTAGTCGCAATCGCGTCGAACATTGGGGGAAAGCAAGCCCT
GGAAACCGTGCAAAGGTTGTTGCCGGTCCTTTGTCAAGACCACGGCCTTACACCGGAGCAAGTCGTGGCC
ATTGCAAGCAATGGGGGTGGCAAACAGGCTCTTGAGACGGTTCAGAGACTTCTCCCAGTTCTCTGTCAAG
CCCACGGGCTGACTCCCGATCAAGTTGTAGCGATTGCGTCGCATGACGGAGGGAAACAAGCATTGGAGAC
TGTCCAACGGCTCCTTCCCGTGTTGTGTCAAGCCCACGGTTTGACGCCTGCACAAGTGGTCGCCATCGCC
TCGAATGGCGGCGGTAAGCAGGCGCTGGAAACAGTACAGCGCCTGCTGCCTGTACTGTGCCAGGATCATG
GACTGACCCCAGACCAGGTAGTCGCAATCGCGTCACATGACGGGGGAAAGCAAGCCCTGGAAACCGTGCA
AAGGTTGTTGCCGGTCCTTTGTCAAGACCACGGCCTTACACCGGAGCAAGTCGTGGCCATTGCAAGCAAT
GGGGGTGGCAAACAGGCTCTTGAGACGGTTCAGAGACTTCTCCCAGTTCTCTGTCAAGCCCACGGGCTGA
CTCCCGATCAAGTTGTAGCGATTGCGTCCAACGGTGGAGGGAAACAAGCATTGGAGACTGTCCAACGGCT
CCTTCCCGTGTTGTGTCAAGCCCACGGTTTGACGCCTGCACAAGTGGTCGCCATCGCCAACAACAACGGC
GGTAAGCAGGCGCTGGAAACAGTACAGCGCCTGCTGCCTGTACTGTGCCAGGATCATGGACTGACACCCG
AACAGGTGGTCGCCATTGCTTCCCACGACGGAGGACGGCCAGCCTTGGAG
