>Addgene plasmid #47214 | TAL3495 | addgene partial sequence | sequence record 69174 | JDS-TALEN-F 5'-TAGGGGTCGGTAAACAGTGG-3'
GGCGGGTGAGCTTAGGGGGCCTCCGCTCCAGCTCGACACCGGGCAGCTGCTGAAGATCGCGAAGAGAGGG
GGAGTAACAGCGGTAGAGGCAGTGCACGCCTGGCGCAATGCGCTCACCGGGGCCCCCTTGAACCTGACCC
CAGACCAGGTAGTCGCAATCGCGAACAATAATGGGGGAAAGCAAGCCCTGGAAACCGTGCAAAGGTTGTT
GCCGGTCCTTTGTCAAGACCACGGCCTTACACCGGAGCAAGTCGTGGCCATTGCATCCCACGACGGTGGC
AAACAGGCTCTTGAGACGGTTCAGAGACTTCTCCCAGTTCTCTGTCAAGCCCACGGGCTGACTCCCGATC
AAGTTGTAGCGATTGCGAATAACAATGGAGGGAAACAAGCATTGGAGACTGTCCAACGGCTCCTTCCCGT
GTTGTGTCAAGCCCACGGTTTGACGCCTGCACAAGTGGTCGCCATCGCCTCCAATATTGGCGGTAAGCAG
GCGCTGGAAACAGTACAGCGCCTGCTGCCTGTACTGTGCCAGGATCATGGACTGACCCCAGACCAGGTAG
TCGCAATCGCGTCACATGACGGGGGAAAGCAAGCCCTGGAAACCGTGCAAAGGTTGTTGCCGGTCCTTTG
TCAAGACCACGGCCTTACACCGGAGCAAGTCGTGGCCATTGCAAATAATAACGGTGGCAAACAGGCTCTT
GAGACGGTTCAGAGACTTCTCCCAGTTCTCTGTCAAGCCCACGGGCTGACTCCCGATCAAGTTGTAGCGA
TTGCGTCGCATGACGGAGGGAAACAAGCATTGGAGACTGTCCAACGGCTCCTTCCCGTGTTGTGTCAAGC
CCACGGTTTGACGCCTGCACAAGTGGTCGCCATCGCCAACAACAACGGCGGTAAGCAGGCGCTGGAAACA
GTACAGCGCCTGCTGCCTGTACTGTGCC
